Addgene plasmid #169965: pDONR221 CARD8 Ub-S297
Purpose: pDONR221 for Gateway shuttling. Contains the CARD8 C-terminus fused to ubiquitin (co-translationally processed)
Depositing lab: Daniel Bachovchin. Depositing organization: Memorial Sloan-Kettering Cancer Center. Publication: Dipeptidyl peptidase 9 sets a threshold for CARD8 inflammasome formation by sequestering its active C-terminal fragment. Sharif H, Hollingsworth LR, Griswold AR, Hsiao JC, Wang Q, Bachovchin DA, Wu H. Immunity. 2021 Jul 13;54(7):1392-1404.e10. doi: 10.1016/j.immuni.2021.04.024. Epub 2021 May 20. PubMed 34019797.
Backbone
  Vector backbone: pDONR221
  Vector type: Gateway cloning vector
Growth in bacteria
  Bacterial resistance: Kanamycin, 50 μg/mL
  Growth temperature: 37°C
  Growth strain: DH5alpha
  Copy number: High Copy
Gene/Insert
  Gene/Insert name: CARD8
  Species: H. sapiens (human)
  Entrez Gene: CARD8 (a.k.a. CARDINAL, DACAR, DAKAR, NDPP, NDPP1, TUCAN)
  Tag / fusion protein: Ub (N terminal on insert)
  Cloning method: Gateway Cloning
  Sequencing primers: 5′ M13 F; 3′ M13 R
Terms and licenses: Academic/Nonprofit Terms; Industry Terms: Not Available to Industry
How to cite: pDONR221 CARD8 Ub-S297 was a gift from Daniel Bachovchin (Addgene plasmid # 169965 ; http://n2t.net/addgene:169965 ; RRID:Addgene_169965)
