[The description below was written by a language model from this plasmid's Addgene catalogue record and pLannotate feature annotations shown in this document.]
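Description:
pDONR221 CARD8 Ub-S297 is a Gateway entry clone built on the pDONR221 backbone. It is a small (about 3.5 kb) bacterial plasmid meant for shuttling an open reading frame into destination vectors rather than for direct expression. It replicates in E. coli from a high-copy ColE1/pUC-type origin and is selected with kanamycin through the aph(3')-Ia resistance gene. The insert is flanked by attL1 and attL2 sites, the substrates for an LR Clonase reaction that transfers the cassette directionally into any attR-containing destination vector. The rrnB T1 and T2 terminators upstream of the cassette are standard backbone elements that insulate the insert from read-through transcription. The short lacZα and lacI fragments called by the annotation are residual backbone sequence rather than functional genes. A T7 promoter lies next to attL2, and M13 forward and reverse primer sites are used for sequencing. No eukaryotic promoter is annotated, so expression depends on the destination vector chosen.

The payload is a single fusion reading frame running from attL1 to attL2: a ubiquitin coding sequence placed directly in front of a fragment of human CARD8. According to the record, this fragment is the CARD8 C-terminus, and the name indicates that it begins at Ser297. Ubiquitin fused to the N-terminus of a protein is cleaved off co-translationally by cellular deubiquitinases, so the fusion releases a CARD8 C-terminal fragment with a defined native N-terminal residue instead of an added initiator methionine. The associated publication title concerns sequestration of the active CARD8 C-terminal fragment by dipeptidyl peptidase 9 and the threshold this sets for inflammasome formation. This suggests the construct serves as a source clone for expressing the free C-terminal fragment in such studies.
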