Features (pLannotate 1.2.2; 11 found; start..end, strand, type, name):
    189..777     -  rep_origin     ori: high-copy-number ColE1/pMB1/pBR322/pUC origin of replication
    924..1733    -  CDS            KanR: aminoglycoside phosphotransferase; aph(3')-Ia; confers resistance to kanamycin in bacteria or G418 (Geneticin®) in eukaryotes
   1867..1885    +  promoter       T7 promoter: promoter for bacteriophage T7 RNA polymerase
   1903..2002    +  protein_bind   attL2: mutant version of attL; recombination site for the Gateway® LR reaction LR Clonase™
   2004..2726    -  CDS            CARD8 (fragment): CARD8_HUMAN - Also known as DACAR From Homo sapiens (Human).
   2727..2954    -  CDS            UBIQ_CERCA: Experimental evidence at protein level: Swiss-Prot protein existence level 1. Ubiquitin exists either covalently attached to another protein, or free (unanchored). When covalently bound, it is conjugated to target proteins via an isopeptide bond either as a monomer (monoubiquitin), a polymer linked via different Lys residues of the ubiquitin (polyubiquitin chains) or a linear polymer linked via the initiator Met of the ubiquitin (linear polyubiquitin chains). Polyubiquitin chains, when attached to a target protein, have different functions depending on the Lys residue of the ubiquitin that is
   2963..3062    -  protein_bind   attL1: mutant version of attL; recombination site for the Gateway® LR reaction LR Clonase™
   3078..3114    +  CDS            lacZα (fragment): LacZα fragment of β-galactosidase; lacZ fragment
   3161..3204    -  terminator     rrnB T1 terminator: Escherichia coli rrnB; transcription terminator T1 from the E. coli rrnB gene
   3336..3363    +  terminator     rrnB T2 terminator: transcription terminator T2 from the E. coli rrnB gene
   3418..6       -  CDS            lacI (fragment) (across the origin): lac repressor; lacI; The lac repressor binds to the lac operator to inhibit transcription in E. coli. This inhibition can be relieved by adding lactose or isopropyl-β-D-thiogalactopyranoside (IPTG).
>Addgene plasmid #169965 | pDONR221 CARD8 Ub-S297 | addgene full sequence | sequence record 332699 | Addgene NGS Result
GGGCGCTCTTCCGCTTCCTCGCTCACTGACTCGCTGCGCTCGGTCGTTCGGCTGCGGCGAGCGGTATCAG
CTCACTCAAAGGCGGTAATACGGTTATCCACAGAATCAGGGGATAACGCAGGAAAGAACATGTGAGCAAA
AGGCCAGCAAAAGGCCAGGAACCGTAAAAAGGCCGCGTTGCTGGCGTTTTTCCATAGGCTCCGCCCCCCT
GACGAGCATCACAAAAATCGACGCTCAAGTCAGAGGTGGCGAAACCCGACAGGACTATAAAGATACCAGG
CGTTTCCCCCTGGAAGCTCCCTCGTGCGCTCTCCTGTTCCGACCCTGCCGCTTACCGGATACCTGTCCGC
CTTTCTCCCTTCGGGAAGCGTGGCGCTTTCTCATAGCTCACGCTGTAGGTATCTCAGTTCGGTGTAGGTC
GTTCGCTCCAAGCTGGGCTGTGTGCACGAACCCCCCGTTCAGCCCGACCGCTGCGCCTTATCCGGTAACT
ATCGTCTTGAGTCCAACCCGGTAAGACACGACTTATCGCCACTGGCAGCAGCCACTGGTAACAGGATTAG
CAGAGCGAGGTATGTAGGCGGTGCTACAGAGTTCTTGAAGTGGTGGCCTAACTACGGCTACACTAGAAGA
ACAGTATTTGGTATCTGCGCTCTGCTGAAGCCAGTTACCTTCGGAAAAAGAGTTGGTAGCTCTTGATCCG
GCAAACAAACCACCGCTGGTAGCGGTGGTTTTTTTGTTTGCAAGCAGCAGATTACGCGCAGAAAAAAAGG
ATCTCAAGAAGATCCTTTGATCTTTTCTACGGGGTCTGACGCTCAGTGGAACGACGCGTAACTCACGTTA
AGGGATTTTGGTCATGAGCTTGCGCCGTCCCGTCAAGTCAGCGTAATGCTCTGCCAGTGTTACAACCAAT
TAACCAATTCTGATTAGAAAAACTCATCGAGCATCAAATGAAACTGCAATTTATTCATATCAGGATTATC
AATACCATATTTTTGAAAAAGCCGTTTCTGTAATGAAGGAGAAAACTCACCGAGGCAGTTCCATAGGATG
GCAAGATCCTGGTATCGGTCTGCGATTCCGACTCGTCCAACATCAATACAACCTATTAATTTCCCCTCGT
CAAAAATAAGGTTATCAAGTGAGAAATCACCATGAGTGACGACTGAATCCGGTGAGAATGGCAAAAGTTT
ATGCATTTCTTTCCAGACTTGTTCAACAGGCCAGCCATTACGCTCGTCATCAAAATCACTCGCATCAACC
AAACCGTTATTCATTCGTGATTGCGCCTGAGCGAGACGAAATACGCGATCGCTGTTAAAAGGACAATTAC
AAACAGGAATCGAATGCAACCGGCGCAGGAACACTGCCAGCGCATCAACAATATTTTCACCTGAATCAGG
ATATTCTTCTAATACCTGGAATGCTGTTTTTCCGGGGATCGCAGTGGTGAGTAACCATGCATCATCAGGA
GTACGGATAAAATGCTTGATGGTCGGAAGAGGCATAAATTCCGTCAGCCAGTTTAGTCTGACCATCTCAT
CTGTAACATCATTGGCAACGCTACCTTTGCCATGTTTCAGAAACAACTCTGGCGCATCGGGCTTCCCATA
CAAGCGATAGATTGTCGCACCTGATTGCCCGACATTATCGCGAGCCCATTTATACCCATATAAATCAGCA
TCCATGTTGGAATTTAATCGCGGCCTCGACGTTTCCCGTTGAATATGGCTCATAACACCCCTTGTATTAC
TGTTTATGTAAGCAGACAGTTTTATTGTTCATGATGATATATTTTTATCTTGTGCAATGTAACATCAGAG
ATTTTGAGACACGGGCCAGAGCTGCCAGGAAACAGCTATGACCATGTAATACGACTCACTATAGGGGATA
TCAGCTGGATGGCAAATAATGATTTTATTTTGACTGATAGTGACCTGTTCGTTGCAACAAATTGATAAGC
AATGCTTTCTTATAATGCCAACTTTGTACAAGAAAGCTGGGTCCAAATTCTGCTGTCTAAGATAGGACAC
GAGGTAAGGGTCCCTTTCACTAATGCTTCTGAAGAGCACGTCCAGGGCCAGGTCCCCTTTCTTCTCCACC
ATGCTCAGCAAGGCCTCATTCTTGCTCTGCCGTGTCTTTTCCTGCTCCACCAGCTCCTTCTCATTCTCAG
TAAGAACCTCATTGTCTTGGAGATCATCGAGCACCCCTTTCAGGTCCCCCATCCTGGCTTGGAGTTGCCG
GTGGTTCTCCTTCACAAAGGCTGCACCTGAGAAAGGAGGAGGGGCTGATGCAGCTACAAGCTGGAGATCC
ACTGGCTTCACCTCAGTATCCCACACCAAAGTCCCATGTCTTTTTTCAGTAATCTCAAGTTGAATGGGTT
CCTTCATCTGCCCAGCATAGAATTTTGAGAAGTGCTGAATTTCTCCAGGGCTCCTGTAGGACAATTTCAA
CTCCTTGGGCATTACTTTCAGGTTAGCAGAATTAGACACAATATAACTGGAACCAAAGTTCAGGGGTTCC
ATTGGGGGCGAAGTCTGCAGGCGCACACCATGGAAGCGATCTTCCTCATCATCTATCGCCTTTGTTAGCA
AGGCGTCGCTGGGGACAAGGTACAAGTGGAACTTAATATCTTCGGGGTGGGGGTGATAATAGATCAATGT
GTTGGAAGTGATGGGGATGGAGAGGCGAGTCCCACTGGCGATCCGCAGCAGGATGCCCATCAGAGAACCA
CCTCTTAGTCTTAAGACAAGATGTAAGGTCGACTCCTTCTGAATGTTGTAATCAGACAGCGTTCTACCGT
CCTCGAGCTGCTTACCGGCAAAGATCAATCTTTGTTGATCAGGTGGAATTCCTTCCTTGTCTTGAATTTT
AGCCTTAACGTTTTCGATGGTATCGGATGGTTCAACTTCCAGAGTTATGGTTTTACCGGTTAACGTCTTG
ACGAAGATCTGCATGGTGGCGAAGCCTGCTTTTTTGTACAAAGTTGGCATTATAAAAAAGCATTGCTCAT
CAATTTGTTGCAACGAACAGGTCACTATCAGTCAAAATAAAATCATTATTTGGGGCCCGAGCTTAAGACT
GGCCGTCGTTTTACAACGTCGTGACTGGGAAAACATCCATGCTAGCGTTAACGCGAGAGTAGGGAACTGC
CAGGCATCAAATAAAACGAAAGGCTCAGTCGGAAGACTGGGCCTTTCGTTTTATCTGTTGTTTGTCGGTG
AACGCTCTCCTGAGTAGGACAAATCCGCCGGGAGCGGATTTGAACGTTGTGAAGCAACGGCCCGGAGGGT
GGCGGGCAGGACGCCCGCCATAAACTGCCAGGCATCAAACTAAGCAGAAGGCCATCCTGACGGATGGCCT
TTTTGCGTTTCTACAAACTCTTCCTGGCTAGCGGTACGCGTATTAATTGCGTTGCGCTCACTGCCCGCTT
TCCAGTCGGGAAACCTGTCGTGCCAGCTGCATTAATGAATCGGCCAACGCGCGGGGAGAGGCGGTTTGCG
TATT
