>Addgene plasmid #169965 | pDONR221 CARD8 Ub-S297 | depositor partial sequence | sequence record 329290 | Insert sequence
ATGCAGATCTTCGTCAAGACGTTAACCGGTAAAACCATAACTCTGGAAGTTGAACCATCCGATACCATCG
AAAACGTTAAGGCTAAAATTCAAGACAAGGAAGGAATTCCACCTGATCAACAAAGATTGATCTTTGCCGG
TAAGCAGCTCGAGGACGGTAGAACGCTGTCTGATTACAACATTCAGAAGGAGTCGACCTTACATCTTGTC
TTAAGACTAAGAGGTGGTTCTCTGATGGGCATCCTGCTGCGGATCGCCAGTGGGACTCGCCTCTCCATCC
CCATCACTTCCAACACATTGATCTATTATCACCCCCACCCCGAAGATATTAAGTTCCACTTGTACCTTGT
CCCCAGCGACGCCTTGCTAACAAAGGCGATAGATGATGAGGAAGATCGCTTCCATGGTGTGCGCCTGCAG
ACTTCGCCCCCAATGGAACCCCTGAACTTTGGTTCCAGTTATATTGTGTCTAATTCTGCTAACCTGAAAG
TAATGCCCAAGGAGTTGAAATTGTCCTACAGGAGCCCTGGAGAAATTCAGCACTTCTCAAAATTCTATGC
TGGGCAGATGAAGGAACCCATTCAACTTGAGATTACTGAAAAAAGACATGGGACTTTGGTGTGGGATACT
GAGGTGAAGCCAGTGGATCTCCAGCTTGTAGCTGCATCAGCCCCTCCTCCTTTCTCAGGTGCAGCCTTTG
TGAAGGAGAACCACCGGCAACTCCAAGCCAGGATGGGGGACCTGAAAGGGGTGCTCGATGATCTCCAAGA
CAATGAGGTTCTTACTGAGAATGAGAAGGAGCTGGTGGAGCAGGAAAAGACACGGCAGAGCAAGAATGAG
GCCTTGCTGAGCATGGTGGAGAAGAAAGGGGACCTGGCCCTGGACGTGCTCTTCAGAAGCATTAGTGAAA
GGGACCCTTACCTCGTGTCCTATCTTAGACAGCAGAATTTG
